>Addgene plasmid #30988 | pNG4 | depositor full sequence | sequence record 14246 | Author sequence
CTGCATTAATGAATCGGCCAACGCGCGGGGAGAGGCGGTTTGCGTATTGGGCGCTCTTCCGCTTCCTCGC
TCACTGACTCGCTGCGCTCGGTCGTTCGGCTGCGGCGAGCGGTATCAGCTCACTCAAAGGCGGTAATACG
GTTATCCACAGAATCAGGGGATAACGCAGGAAAGAACATGAATTAATTCTCATGTTTGACAGCTTATCAT
CGATTAGCTTTAATGCGGTAGTTTATCACAGTTAAATTGCTAACGCAGTCAGGCACCGTGTATGAAATCT
AACAATGCGCTCATCGTCATCCTCGGCACCGTCACCCTGGATGCTGTAGGCATAGGCTTGGTTATGCCGG
TACTGCCGGGCCTCTTGCGGGATATCGTCCATTCCGACAGCATCGCCAGTCACTATGGCGTGCTGCTAGC
GCTATATGCGTTGATGCAATTTCTATGCGCACCCGTTCTCGGAGCACTGTCCGACCGCTTTGGCCGCCGC
CCAGTCCTGCTCGCTTCGCTACTTGGAGCCACTATCGACTACGCGATCATGGCGACCACACCCGTCCTGT
GGATTCTCTACGCCGGACGCATCGTGGCCGGCATCACCGGCGCCACAGGTGCGGTTGCTGGCGCCTATAT
CGCCGACATCACCGATGGGGAAGATCGGGCTCGCCACTTCGGGCTCATGAGCGCTTGTTTCGGCGTGGGT
ATGGTGGCAGGCCCCGTGGCCGGGGGACTGTTGGGCGCCATCTCCTTACATGCACCATTCCTTGCGGCGG
CGGTGCTCAACGGCCTCAACCTACTACTGGGCTGCTTCCTAATGCAGGAGTCGCATAAGGGAGAGCGCCG
ACCCATGCCCTTGAGAGCCTTCAACCCAGTCAGCTCCTTCCGGTGGGCGCGGGGCATGACTATCGTCGCC
GCACTTATGACTGTCTTCTTTATCATGCAACTCGTAGGACAGGTGCCGGCAGCGCTCTGGGTCATTTTCG
GCGAGGACCGCTTTCGCTGGAGCGCGACGATGATCGGCCTGTCGCTTGCGGTATTCGGAATCTTGCACGC
CCTCGCTCAAGCCTTCGTCACTGGTCCCGCCACCAAACGTTTCGGCGAGAAGCAGGCCATTATCGCCGGC
ATGGCGGCCGACGCGCTGGGCTACGTCTTGCTGGCGTTCGCGACGCGAGGCTGGATGGCCTTCCCCATTA
TGATTCTTCTCGCTTCCGGCGGCATCGGGATGCCCGCGTTGCAGGCCATGCTGTCCAGGCAGGTAGATGA
CGACCATCAGGGACAGCTTCAAGGATCGCTCGCGGCTCTTACCAGCCTAACTTCGATCATTGGACCGCTG
ATCGTCACGGCGATTTATGCCGCCTCGGCGAGCACATGGAACGGGTTGGCATGGATTGTAGGCGCCGCCC
TATACCTTGTCTGCCTCCCCGCGTTGCGTCGCGGTGCATGGAGCCGGGCCACCTCGACCTGAATGGAAGC
CGGCGGCACCTCGCTAACGGATTCACCACTCCAAGAATTGGAGCCAATCAATTCTTGCGGAGAACTGTGA
ATGCGCAAACCAACCCTTGATCGGGGAAGAACAGTATGTCGAGCTATTTTTTGACTTACTGGGGATCAAG
CCTGATTGGGAGAAAATAAAATATCCCCTATAGTGAGTCGTATTACATGGTCATAGCTGTTTCCTGGCAG
CTCTGGCCCGTGTCTCAAAATCTCTGATGTTACATTGCACAAGATAAAAATATATCATCATGCCTCCTCT
AGAGGTCTCGCCAGGACCATGGCCTGACCCCGGACCAAGTGGTGGCTATCGCCAGCAACGGTGGCGGCAA
GCAAGCGCTCGAAACGGTGCAGCGGCTGTTGGAGACCCTCGAGCCACCCATGACCAAAATCCCTTAACGT
GAGTTACGCGTCGTTCCACTGAGCGTCAGACCCCGTAGAAAAGATCAAAGGATCTTCTTGAGATCCTTTT
TTTCTGCGCGTAATCTGCTGCTTGCAAACAAAAAAACCACCGCTACCAGCGGTGGTTTGTTTGCCGGATC
AAGAGCTACCAACTCTTTTTCCGAAGGTAACTGGCTTCAGCAGAGCGCAGATACCAAATACTGTTCTTCT
AGTGTAGCCGTAGTTAGGCCACCACTTCAAGAACTCTGTAGCACCGCCTACATACCTCGCTCTGCTAATC
CTGTTACCAGTGGCTGCTGCCAGTGGCGATAAGTCGTGTCTTACCGGGTTGGACTCAAGACGATAGTTAC
CGGATAAGGCGCAGCGGTCGGGCTGAACGGGGGGTTCGTGCACACAGCCCAGCTTGGAGCGAACGACCTA
CACCGAACTGAGATACCTACAGCGTGAGCTATGAGAAAGCGCCACGCTTCCCGAAGGGAGAAAGGCGGAC
AGGTATCCGGTAAGCGGCAGGGTCGGAACAGGAGAGCGCACGAGGGAGCTTCCAGGGGGAAACGCCTGGT
ATCTTTATAGTCCTGTCGGGTTTCGCCACCTCTGACTTGAGCGTCGATTTTTGTGATGCTCGTCAGGGGG
GCGGAGCCTATGGAAAAACGCCAGCAACGCGGCCTTTTTACGGTTCCTGGCCTTTTGCTGGCCTTTTGCT
CACATGTTCTTTCCTGCGTTATCCCCTGATTCTGTGGATAACCGTATTACCGCCTTTGAGTGAGCTGATA
CCGCTCGCCGCAGCCGAACGACCGAGCGCAGCGAGTCAGTGAGCGAGGAAGCGGAAGAGCGCCCAATACG
CAAACCGCCTCTCCCCGCGCGTTGGCCGATTCATTAATGCAGCTGGCACGACAGGTTTCCCGACTGGAAA
GCGGGCAGTGAGCGCAACGCAATTAATACGCGTACCGCTAGCCAGGAAGAGTTTGTAGAAACGCAAAAAG
GCCATCCGTCAGGATGGCCTTCTGCTTAGTTTGATGCCTGGCAGTTTATGGCGGGCGTCCTGCCCGCCAC
CCTCCGGGCCGTTGCTTCACAACGTTCAAATCCGCTCCCGGCGGATTTGTCCTACTCAGGAGAGCGTTCA
CCGACAAACAACAGATAAAACGAAAGGCCCAGTCTTCCGACTGAGCCTTTCGTTTTATTTGATGCCTGGC
AGTTCCCTACTCTCGCGTT
Features (pLannotate 1.2.2; 10 found; start..end, strand, type, name):
      1..54      -  CDS            lacI (fragment): lac repressor; lacI; The lac repressor binds to the lac operator to inhibit transcription in E. coli. This inhibition can be relieved by adding lactose or isopropyl-β-D-thiogalactopyranoside (IPTG).
     56..180     -  rep_origin     RSF ori (fragment): Plasmids containing the RSF 1030 origin of replication can be propagated in E. coli cells that contain additional plasmids with compatible origins.
    196..224     +  promoter       tet promoter: E. coli promoter for tetracycline efflux protein gene
    272..1462    +  CDS            TcR: tetracycline efflux protein; tet; confers resistance to tetracycline
   1560..1634    +  CDS            KanR (fragment): aminoglycoside phosphotransferase; aphA-3; confers resistance to kanamycin
   1637..1655    -  promoter       T7 promoter: promoter for bacteriophage T7 RNA polymerase
   1948..2536    +  rep_origin     ori: high-copy-number ColE1/pMB1/pBR322/pUC origin of replication
   2719..2811    +  CDS            lacI (fragment): lac repressor; lacI; The lac repressor binds to the lac operator to inhibit transcription in E. coli. This inhibition can be relieved by adding lactose or isopropyl-β-D-thiogalactopyranoside (IPTG).
   2866..2893    -  terminator     rrnB T2 terminator: transcription terminator T2 from the E. coli rrnB gene
   3025..3068    +  terminator     rrnB T1 terminator: Escherichia coli rrnB; transcription terminator T1 from the E. coli rrnB gene
