[The description below was written by a language model from this plasmid's Addgene catalogue record and pLannotate feature annotations shown in this document.]
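Description:
pNG4 is a small bacterial module plasmid (about 3.1 kb) from a Golden Gate TALEN and TAL effector assembly kit. It is built on the pTC14 backbone and carries a single TAL effector repeat, "repeat NG4", of about 104 bp, derived from Xanthomonas oryzae and cloned between XbaI and XhoI sites that both remain intact. By the naming convention of such kits, NG refers to the repeat-variable diresidue of the repeat, which in the TAL code is associated with recognition of thymine. The number 4 indicates the position the module is designed to take in an ordered repeat array. The record itself does not spell out either point, and the feature table does not annotate the repeat insert or any type IIS restriction sites flanking it.

The plasmid is propagated in E. coli at high copy from a ColE1/pUC-type origin. Selection is with tetracycline, through a complete tetracycline efflux gene (TcR) driven by its own tet promoter. The other annotated elements appear to be backbone remnants rather than functional parts: short fragments of lacI, of the RSF origin and of a kanamycin resistance gene, together with a T7 promoter and the rrnB T1 and T2 terminators. No eukaryotic expression elements are present, which fits a role purely as a cloning intermediate. Module plasmids of this kind are combined with other repeat modules to assemble custom repeat arrays, which are then moved into TALEN or other TAL effector backbones for targeting chosen DNA sequences.
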