Addgene plasmid #30988: pNG4
Depositing lab: Adam Bogdanove & Daniel Voytas. Depositing organization: University of Minnesota. Publication: Efficient design and assembly of custom TALEN and other TAL effector-based constructs for DNA targeting. Cermak T, Doyle EL, Christian M, Wang L, Zhang Y, Schmidt C, Baller JA, Somia NV, Bogdanove AJ, Voytas DF. Nucleic Acids Res. 2011 Jul;39(12):e82. doi: 10.1093/nar/gkr218 PubMed 21493687.
Backbone
  Vector backbone: pTC14
  Backbone size w/o insert (bp): 2989
Growth in bacteria
  Bacterial resistance: Tetracycline, 10 μg/mL
  Growth temperature: 37°C
  Growth strain: DH5alpha
  Growth instructions: DH5a/LB+antibiotics
  Copy number: High Copy
Gene/Insert
  Gene/Insert name: repeat NG4
  Species: Xanthamonas oryzae
  Insert size (bp): 104
  Cloning method: Restriction Enzyme; 5′ cloning site XbaI (not destroyed); 3′ cloning site XhoI (not destroyed)
  Sequencing primers: 5′ pTC14_F2 (caagcctgattgggagaaaa)
Terms and licenses: Academic/Nonprofit Terms; Industry Terms: Not Available to Industry
How to cite: pNG4 was a gift from Adam Bogdanove & Daniel Voytas (Addgene plasmid # 30988 ; http://n2t.net/addgene:30988 ; RRID:Addgene_30988)
