>Addgene plasmid #30988 | pNG4 | addgene partial sequence | sequence record 35596 | 30988 with pTC14_F2 (caagcctgattgggagaaaa)
ATGGTCATAGCTGTTTCCTGGCAGCTCTGGCCCGTGTCTCAAAATCTCTGATGTTACATTGCACAAGATA
AAAATATATCATCATGCCTCCTCTAGAGGTCTCGCCAGGACCATGGCCTGACCCCGGACCAAGTGGTGGC
TATCGCCAGCAACGGTGGCGGCAAGCAAGCGCTCGAAACGGTGCAGCGGCTGTTGGAGACCCTCGAGCCA
CCCATGACCAAAATCCCTTAACGTGAGTTACGCGTCGTTCCACTGAGCGTCAGACCCCGTAGAAAAGATC
AAAGGATCTTCTTGAGATCCTTTTTTTCTGCGCGTAATCTGCTGCTTGCAAACAAAAAAACCACCGCTAC
CAGCGGTGGTTTGTTTGCCGGATCAAGAGCTACCAACTCTTTTTCCGAAGGTAACTGGCTTCAGCAGAGC
GCAGATACCAAATACTGTTCTTCTAGTGTAGCCGTAGTTAGGCCACCACTTCAAGAACTCTGTAGCACCG
CCTACATACCTCGCTCTGCTAATCCTGTTACCAGTGGCTGCTGCCAGTGGCGATAAGTCGTGTCTTACCG
GGTTGGACTCAAGACGATAGTTACCGGATAAGGCGCAGCGGTCGGGCTGAACGGGGGGTTCGTGCACACA
GCCCAGCTTGGAGCGAACGACCTACACCGAACTGAGATACCTACAGCGTGAGCTATGAGAAAGCGCCACG
CTTCCCGAAGGGAGAAAGGCGGACAGGTATCCGGTAAGCGGCAGGGTCGGAACAGGAGAGCGCACGAGGG
AGCTTCCAGGGGGAAACGCCTGGTATCTTTATAGTCCTGTCGGGTTTCGCCACCTCTGACTTGAGCGTCG
ATTTTTGTGATGCTCGTC
